Addgene plasmid #174249: pAPM-miR30-EIF2AK2-ts3
Purpose: EIF2AK2 knockdown
Depositing lab: Jeremy Luban. Depositing organization: University of Massachusetts, Worcester. Publication: IFIH1 (MDA5) is required for innate immune detection of intron-containing RNA expressed from the HIV-1 provirus. Guney MH, Nagalekshmi K, McCauley SM, Carbone C, Aydemir O, Luban J. Proc Natl Acad Sci U S A. 2024 Jul 16;121(29):e2404349121. doi: 10.1073/pnas.2404349121. Epub 2024 Jul 10. PubMed 38985764.
Backbone
  Vector backbone: pAPM-miR30
  Vector type: Lentiviral, RNAi
  Selectable markers: Puromycin
Growth in bacteria
  Bacterial resistance: Ampicillin, 100 μg/mL
  Growth temperature: 30°C
  Growth strain: NEB Stable
  Copy number: High Copy
Gene/Insert
  Gene/Insert name: EIF2AK2 shRNA
  gRNA/shRNA sequence: TCTATTTTTGCTGTTCTCAGGA
  Species: H. sapiens (human)
  Entrez Gene: EIF2AK2 (a.k.a. DYT33, EIF2AK1, LEUDEN, PKR, PPP1R83, PRKR)
  Promoter: SFFV
  Cloning method: Restriction Enzyme; 5′ cloning site unknown (unknown if destroyed)
Terms and licenses: Academic/Nonprofit Terms; Industry Terms: Not Available to Industry
Depositor comments: Please visit https://doi.org/10.1101/2023.11.17.567619 for bioRxiv preprint.
How to cite: pAPM-miR30-EIF2AK2-ts3 was a gift from Jeremy Luban (Addgene plasmid # 174249 ; http://n2t.net/addgene:174249 ; RRID:Addgene_174249)
