[The description below was written by a language model from this plasmid's Addgene catalogue record and pLannotate feature annotations shown in this document.]
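Description:
pAPM-miR30-EIF2AK2-ts3 is an HIV-1-based lentiviral RNAi vector built on the pAPM-miR30 backbone for knockdown of human EIF2AK2, the gene encoding the double-stranded-RNA-activated kinase PKR. In bacteria it is maintained through a high-copy ColE1/pUC-type origin and an ampicillin resistance gene (β-lactamase with its own promoter). A fragment of the pBR322 bom region is also annotated.

The viral transfer cassette begins with a CMV enhancer/promoter placed directly upstream of a truncated 5' LTR, an arrangement that typically drives genomic RNA production in packaging cells without Tat. An SV40 enhancer/early promoter element lies further upstream. Next come the Ψ packaging signal with an adjoining gag fragment, the Rev response element for Rev-dependent nuclear export of the full-length transcript, and the cPPT/CTS, which aids nuclear import of the reverse-transcribed genome. The downstream repeat is annotated as a second truncated LTR, consistent with a self-inactivating design, although the record does not say so explicitly.

The internal expression unit uses the spleen focus-forming virus (SFFV) LTR promoter to transcribe the puromycin N-acetyltransferase gene (pac). This is followed on the same transcript by 5' and 3' flanking sequences from human miR-30a. The gap between these flanks holds the EIF2AK2-targeting hairpin ("ts3", presumably one of several target sites). A single Pol II transcript therefore provides both puromycin selection and a microRNA-embedded shRNA that is processed by the endogenous miRNA pathway.

The vector is intended for producing lentiviral particles that stably transduce human cells, which are then selected with puromycin. The associated study examined innate immune sensing of intron-containing RNA expressed from the HIV-1 provirus.
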