Features (pLannotate 1.2.2; 19 found; start..end, strand, type, name):
      1..330     +  promoter       SV40 promoter: SV40 enhancer and early promoter
    342..721     +  enhancer       CMV enhancer: human cytomegalovirus immediate early enhancer
    722..921     +  promoter       CMV promoter: human cytomegalovirus (CMV) immediate early promoter
    939..1119    +  LTR            5' LTR (truncated): truncated 5' long terminal repeat (LTR) from HIV-1
   1166..1291    +  misc_feature   HIV-1 Ψ: packaging signal of human immunodeficiency virus type 1
   1275..1613    +  CDS            HIV-1 gag (fragment): gag protein from human immunodeficiency virus 1; gag
   1788..2021    +  misc_feature   RRE: The Rev response element (RRE) of HIV-1 allows for Rev-dependent mRNA export from the nucleus to the cytoplasm.
   2398..2498    +  CDS            Rev (fragment): human immunodeficiency virus 1 (HIV-1) Rev protein; rev; enhances nuclear export of unspliced and incompletely spliced viral mRNAs
   2548..2665    +  misc_feature   cPPT/CTS: central polypurine tract and central termination sequence of HIV-1
   2802..3209    +  promoter       SFFV promoter: spleen focus-forming virus long terminal repeat (LTR) promoter
   3230..3826    +  CDS            pac: PUAC_STRAD - Protein predicted: Swiss-Prot protein existence level 4. Detoxification of puromycin. From Streptomyces alboniger.
   3851..3896    +  ncRNA          5' miR-30a (fragment): sequence upstream of the 71-nt precursor of the human miR-30a microRNA (Zeng et al., 2002) miRNA
   3966..3991    +  ncRNA          3' miR-30a (fragment): sequence downstream of the 71-nt precursor of the human miR-30a microRNA (Zeng et al., 2002) miRNA
   4021..4040    +  misc_feature   cPPT/CTS (fragment): central polypurine tract and central termination sequence of HIV-1
   4072..4252    +  LTR            5' LTR (truncated): truncated 5' long terminal repeat (LTR) from HIV-1
   4323..4911    -  rep_origin     ori: high-copy-number ColE1/pMB1/pBR322/pUC origin of replication
   5082..5942    -  CDS            AmpR: β-lactamase; bla; confers resistance to ampicillin, carbenicillin, and related antibiotics
   5943..6047    -  promoter       AmpR promoter: bla
   6106..6158    -  misc_feature   bom (fragment): basis of mobility region from pBR322
>Addgene plasmid #174249 | pAPM-miR30-EIF2AK2-ts3 | addgene full sequence | sequence record 343782 | Addgene NGS Result
GTGTGTCAGTTAGGGTGTGGAAAGTCCCCAGGCTCCCCAGCAGGCAGAAGTATGCAAAGCATGCATCTCA
ATTAGTCAGCAACCAGGTGTGGAAAGTCCCCAGGCTCCCCAGCAGGCAGAAGTATGCAAAGCATGCATCT
CAATTAGTCAGCAACCATAGTCCCGCCCCTAACTCCGCCCATCCCGCCCCTAACTCCGCCCAGTTCCGCC
CATTCTCCGCCCCATGGCTGACTAATTTTTTTTATTTATGCAGAGGCCGAGGCCGCCTCTGCCTCTGAGC
TATTCCAGAAGTAGTGAGGAGGCTTTTTTGGAGGCCTAGGCTTTTGCAAAAAGCTCGCGTTGACATTGAT
TATTGACTAGTTATTAATAGTAATCAATTACGGGGTCATTAGTTCATAGCCCATATATGGAGTTCCGCGT
TACATAACTTACGGTAAATGGCCCGCCTGGCTGACCGCCCAACGACCCCCGCCCATTGACGTCAATAATG
ACGTATGTTCCCATAGTAACGCCAATAGGGACTTTCCATTGACGTCAATGGGTGGAGTATTTACGGTAAA
CTGCCCACTTGGCAGTACATCAAGTGTATCATATGCCAAGTACGCCCCCTATTGACGTCAATGACGGTAA
ATGGCCCGCCTGGCATTATGCCCAGTACATGACCTTATGGGACTTTCCTACTTGGCAGTACATCTACGTA
TTAGTCATCGCTATTACCATGGTGATGCGGTTTTGGCAGTACATCAATGGGCGTGGATAGCGGTTTGACT
CACGGGGATTTCCAAGTCTCCACCCCATTGACGTCAATGGGAGTTTGTTTTGGCACCAAAATCAACGGGA
CTTTCCAAAATGTCGTAACAACTCCGCCCCATTGACGCAAATGGGCGGTAGGCGTGTACGGTGGGAGGTC
TATATAAGCAGCGCGTTTTGCCTGTACTGGGTCTCTCTGGTTAGACCAGATCTGAGCCTGGGAGCTCTCT
GGCTAACTAGGGAACCCACTGCTTAAGCCTCAATAAAGCTTGCCTTGAGTGCTTCAAGTAGTGTGTGCCC
GTCTGTTGTGAGACTCTGGTAACTAGAGATCCCTCAGACCCTTTTAGTCAGTGTGGAAAATCTCTAGCAG
TGGCGCCCGAACAGGGACTTGAAAGCGAAAGGGAAACCAGAGGAGCTCTCTCGACGCAGGACTCGGCTTG
CTGAAGCGCGCACGGCAAGAGGCGAGGGGCGGCGACTGGTGAGTACGCCAAAAATTTTGACTAGCGGAGG
CTAGAAGGAGAGAGATGGGTGCGAGAGCGTCAGTATTAAGCGGGGGAGAATTAGATCGCGATGGGAAAAA
ATTCGGTTAAGGCCAGGGGGAAAGAAAAAATATAAATTAAAACATATAGTATGGGCAAGCAGGGAGCTAG
AACGATTCGCAGTTAATCCTGGCCTGTTAGAAACATCAGAAGGCTGTAGACAAATACTGGGACAGCTACA
ACCATCCCTTCAGACAGGATCAGAAGAACTTAGATCATTATATAATACAGTAGCAACCCTCTATTGTGTG
CATCAAAGGATAGAGATAAAAGACACCAAGGAAGCTTTAGACAAGATAGAGGAAGAGCAAAACAAAAGTA
AGACCACCGCACAGCAAGCGGCCGGCCGCTGATCTTCAGACCTGGAGGAGGAGATATGAGGGACAATTGG
AGAAGTGAATTATATAAATATAAAGTAGTAAAAATTGAACCATTAGGAGTAGCACCCACCAAGGCAAAGA
GAAGAGTGGTGCAGAGAGAAAAAAGAGCAGTGGGAATAGGAGCTTTGTTCCTTGGGTTCTTGGGAGCAGC
AGGAAGCACTATGGGCGCAGCGTCAATGACGCTGACGGTACAGGCCAGACAATTATTGTCTGGTATAGTG
CAGCAGCAGAACAATTTGCTGAGGGCTATTGAGGCGCAACAGCATCTGTTGCAACTCACAGTCTGGGGCA
TCAAGCAGCTCCAGGCAAGAATCCTGGCTGTGGAAAGATACCTAAAGGATCAACAGCTCCTGGGGATTTG
GGGTTGCTCTGGAAAACTCATTTGCACCACTGCTGTGCCTTGGAATGCTAGTTGGAGTAATAAATCTCTG
GAACAGATTTGGAATCACACGACTTGGATGGAGTGGGACAGAGAAATTAACAATTACACAAGCTTAATAC
ACTCCTTAATTGAAGAATCGCAAAACCAGCAAGAAAAGAATGAACAAGAATTATTGGAATTAGATAAATG
GGCAAGTTTGTGGAATTGGTTTAACATAACAAATTGGCTGTGGTATATAAAATTATTCATAATGATAGTA
GGAGGCTTGGTAGGTTTAAGAATAGTTTTTGCTGTACTTTCTATAGTGAATAGAGTTAGGCAGGGATATT
CACCATTATCGTTTCAGACCCACCTCCCAACCCCGAGGGGACCCGACAGGCCCGAAGGAATAGAAGAAGA
AGGTGGAGAGAGAGACAGAGACAGATCCATTCGATTAGTGAACGGATCGGCACTGCGTGCGCCAATTCTG
CAGACAAATGGCAGTATTCATCCACAATTTTAAAAGAAAAGGGGGGATTGGGGGGTACAGTGCAGGGGAA
AGAATAGTAGACATAATAGCAACAGACATACAAACTAAAGAATTACAAAAACAAATTACAAAAATTCAAA
ATTTTCGGGTTTATTACAGGGACAGCAGAGATCCAGTTTGGTTAATTAACTGCAGCCCCGATAAAATAAA
AGATTTTATTTAGTCTCCAGAAAAAGGGGGGAATGAAAGACCCCACCTGTAGGTTTGGCAAGCTAGCTGC
AGTAACGCCATTTTGCAAGGCATGGAAAAATACCAAACCAAGAATAGAGAAGTTCAGATCAAGGGCGGGT
ACATGAAAATAGCTAACGTTGGGCCAAACAGGATATCTGCGGTGAGCAGTTTCGGCCCCGGCCCGGGGCC
AAGAACAGATGGTCACCGCAGTTTCGGCCCCGGCCCGAGGCCAAGAACAGATGGTCCCCAGATATGGCCC
AACCCTCAGCAGTTTCTTAAGACCCATCAGATGTTTCCAGGCTCCCCCAAGGACCTGAAATGACCCTGCG
CCTTATTTGAATTAACCAATCAGCCTGCTTCTCGCTTCTGTTCGCGCGCTTCTGCTTCCCGAGCTCTATA
AAAGAGCTCACAACCCCTCACTCGGCGCGCCAGTCCTCCGACAGACTGAGTCGCCCGGGGGTCTAGAACG
CGTGCCGCCATGACCGAATACAAACCTACCGTGAGGCTGGCTACAAGAGATGATGTCCCAAGGGCTGTGA
GAACACTGGCCGCCGCTTTTGCCGATTACCCTGCCACACGCCACACTGTGGACCCAGATCGGCATATCGA
GAGAGTGACTGAGCTGCAGGAACTGTTCCTGACCCGAGTGGGCCTGGACATTGGGAAGGTCTGGGTCGCA
GACGATGGAGCAGCTGTGGCTGTCTGGACCACACCAGAGAGCGTGGAAGCCGGAGCTGTCTTTGCAGAGA
TCGGCCCTAGAATGGCAGAACTGAGCGGCTCCAGGCTGGCAGCACAGCAGCAGATGGAGGGACTGCTGGC
CCCACACAGGCCTAAGGAACCAGCATGGTTCCTGGCTACCGTGGGGGTCTCTCCTGACCATCAGGGCAAA
GGACTGGGAAGTGCTGTGGTCCTGCCAGGAGTGGAGGCTGCAGAACGAGCTGGAGTCCCTGCATTTCTGG
AGACCTCTGCTCCACGAAACCTGCCCTTCTATGAACGGCTGGGCTTTACTGTGACCGCAGATGTGGAGGT
CCCCGAAGGACCTAGGACCTGGTGCATGACACGCAAACCCGGCGCCTGAGCGATCGCCGCGGCCGCCTTC
TTAACCCAACAGAAGGCTCGAGAAGGTATATTGCTGTTGACAGTGAGCGCCCTGAGAACAGCAAAAATAG
ATAGTGAAGCCACAGATGTATCTATTTTTGCTGTTCTCAGGATGCCTACTGCCTCGGACTTCAAGGGGCT
AGAATTCGGCAGCTGTAGATCTTAGCCACTTTTTAAAAGAAAAGGGGGGACTGGAAGGGCTAACTGCATC
CGGACTGTACTGGGTCTCTCTGGTTAGACCAGATCTGAGCCTGGGAGCTCTCTGGCTAACTAGGGAACCC
ACTGCTTAAGCCTCAATAAAGCTTGCCTTGAGTGCTTCAAGTAGTGTGTGCCCGTCTGTTGTGTGACTCT
GGTAACTAGAGATCCCTCAGACCCTTTTAGTCAGTGTGGAAAATCTCTAGCAGGGCCCGTTTCATGTGAG
CAAAAGGCCAGCAAAAGGCCAGGAACCGTAAAAAGGCCGCGTTGCTGGCGTTTTTCCATAGGCTCCGCCC
CCCTGACGAGCATCACAAAAATCGACGCTCAAGTCAGAGGTGGCGAAACCCGACAGGACTATAAAGATAC
CAGGCGTTTCCCCCTGGAAGCTCCCTCGTGCGCTCTCCTGTTCCGACCCTGCCGCTTACCGGATACCTGT
CCGCCTTTCTCCCTTCGGGAAGCGTGGCGCTTTCTCATAGCTCACGCTGTAGGTATCTCAGTTCGGTGTA
GGTCGTTCGCTCCAAGCTGGGCTGTGTGCACGAACCCCCCGTTCAGCCCGACCGCTGCGCCTTATCCGGT
AACTATCGTCTTGAGTCCAACCCGGTAAGACACGACTTATCGCCACTGGCAGCAGCCACTGGTAACAGGA
TTAGCAGAGCGAGGTATGTAGGCGGTGCTACAGAGTTCTTGAAGTGGTGGCCTAACTACGGCTACACTAG
AAGAACAGTATTTGGTATCTGCGCTCTGCTGAAGCCAGTTACCTTCGGAAAAAGAGTTGGTAGCTCTTGA
TCCGGCAAACAAACCACCGCTGGTAGCGGTGGTTTTTTTGTTTGCAAGCAGCAGATTACGCGCAGAAAAA
AAGGATCTCAAGAAGATCCTTTGATCTTTTCTACGGGGTCTGACGCTCAGTGGAACGAAAACTCACGTTA
AGGGATTTTGGTCATGAGATTATCAAAAAGGATCTTCACCTAGATCCTTTTAAATTAAAAATGAAGTTTT
AAATCAATCTAAAGTATATATGAGTAAACTTGGTCTGACAGTTACCAATGCTTAATCAGTGAGGCACCTA
TCTCAGCGATCTGTCTATTTCGTTCATCCATAGTTGCCTGACTCCCCGTCGTGTAGATAACTACGATACG
GGAGGGCTTACCATCTGGCCCCAGTGCTGCAATGATACCGCGAGACCCACGCTCACCGGCTCCAGATTTA
TCAGCAATAAACCAGCCAGCCGGAAGGGCCGAGCGCAGAAGTGGTCCTGCAACTTTATCCGCCTCCATCC
AGTCTATTAATTGTTGCCGGGAAGCTAGAGTAAGTAGTTCGCCAGTTAATAGTTTGCGCAACGTTGTTGC
CATTGCTACAGGCATCGTGGTGTCACGCTCGTCGTTTGGTATGGCTTCATTCAGCTCCGGTTCCCAACGA
TCAAGGCGAGTTACATGATCCCCCATGTTGTGCAAAAAAGCGGTTAGCTCCTTCGGTCCTCCGATCGTTG
TCAGAAGTAAGTTGGCCGCAGTGTTATCACTCATGGTTATGGCAGCACTGCATAATTCTCTTACTGTCAT
GCCATCCGTAAGATGCTTTTCTGTGACTGGTGAGTACTCAACCAAGTCATTCTGAGAATAGTGTATGCGG
CGACCGAGTTGCTCTTGCCCGGCGTCAATACGGGATAATACCGCGCCACATAGCAGAACTTTAAAAGTGC
TCATCATTGGAAAACGTTCTTCGGGGCGAAAACTCTCAAGGATCTTACCGCTGTTGAGATCCAGTTCGAT
GTAACCCACTCGTGCACCCAACTGATCTTCAGCATCTTTTACTTTCACCAGCGTTTCTGGGTGAGCAAAA
ACAGGAAGGCAAAATGCCGCAAAAAAGGGAATAAGGGCGACACGGAAATGTTGAATACTCATACTCTTCC
TTTTTCAATATTATTGAAGCATTTATCAGGGTTATTGTCTCATGAGCGGATACATATTTGAATGTATTTA
GAAAAATAAACAAATAGGGGTTCCGCGCACATTTCCCCGAAAAGTGCCACCTGACGTCGACGGATCGGGA
GATCTCCCGATCCCCTATGGTGCACTCTCAGTACAATCTGCTCTGATGCCGCATAGTTAAGCCAGTATCT
GCTCCCTGCTTGTGTGTTGGAGGTCGCTGAGTAGTGCGCGAGCAAAATTTAAGCTACAACAAGGCAAGGC
TTGACCGACAATTGCATGAAGAATCTGCTTAGGGTTAGGCGTTTTGCGCTGCTTCGCGATGTACGGGCCA
GATATACGCGCTGTGGAAT
